Addgene plasmid #124918: pLentiCMV-Blast mLST8-Flag Mut1-2
Purpose: For stable expression sgRNA resistant Flag tagging mLST8 Q44E/N46L and W272F/W274F mutant
Depositing lab: Jin Chen. Depositing organization: Vanderbilt University. Publication: Disruption of the Scaffolding Function of mLST8 Selectively Inhibits mTORC2 Assembly and Function and Suppresses mTORC2-Dependent Tumor Growth In Vivo. Hwang Y, Kim LC, Song W, Edwards DN, Cook RS, Chen J. Cancer Res. 2019 Jul 1;79(13):3178-3184. doi: 10.1158/0008-5472.CAN-18-3658. Epub 2019 May 13. PubMed 31085701.
Backbone
  Vector backbone: pLenti CMV GFP Blast
  Vector type: Mammalian Expression, Lentiviral
  Selectable markers: Blasticidin
Growth in bacteria
  Bacterial resistance: Ampicillin, 100 μg/mL
  Growth temperature: 30°C
  Growth strain: NEB Stable
  Copy number: High Copy
Gene/Insert
  Gene/Insert name: MLST8 (alt name: GbetaL)
  Species: H. sapiens (human)
  Mutation: Insert ORF was sirently mutated to be resistent to sgMLST8_1 and sgMLST8_4.
  Entrez Gene: MLST8 (a.k.a. GBL, GbetaL, LST8, POP3, WAT1)
  Tag / fusion protein: Flag (C terminal on insert)
  Cloning method: Restriction Enzyme; 5′ cloning site XbaI (not destroyed); 3′ cloning site SalI (not destroyed)
  Sequencing primers: 5′ CMV Forward; 3′ WPRE-R
Terms and licenses: Academic/Nonprofit Terms; Industry Terms: Not Available to Industry
How to cite: pLentiCMV-Blast mLST8-Flag Mut1-2 was a gift from Jin Chen (Addgene plasmid # 124918 ; http://n2t.net/addgene:124918 ; RRID:Addgene_124918)
