[The description below was written by a language model from this plasmid's Addgene catalogue record and pLannotate feature annotations shown in this document.]
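Description:
pLentiCMV-Blast mLST8-Flag Mut1-2 is a third-generation-style, self-inactivating HIV-1 lentiviral expression plasmid built on the pLenti CMV GFP Blast backbone, with a human MLST8 (GβL) open reading frame cloned between XbaI and SalI sites. In bacteria it is maintained through a high-copy ColE1/pUC origin and ampicillin resistance (β-lactamase); an f1 origin and remnants of a lac/T3/T7 cloning region are also present. The viral genome is transcribed from an RSV promoter fused to a truncated 5′ LTR and carries the Ψ packaging signal with a gag fragment, the Rev response element, a cPPT/CTS and a ΔU3 3′ LTR followed by an SV40 polyadenylation signal. Packaging functions must therefore be supplied in trans, and the integrated provirus lacks LTR promoter activity.

Within the transfer cassette, the CMV enhancer/promoter drives MLST8, and a downstream WPRE enhances transcript expression. According to the record, the insert carries a C-terminal Flag tag (not separately annotated in the feature tables), the substitutions Q44E/N46L and W272F/W274F, and silent changes that make it resistant to two MLST8-targeting sgRNAs. A second cassette, in which SV40 and EM7 promoters drive blasticidin S deaminase, allows blasticidin selection of transduced mammalian cells.

The stated use is stable expression of this combined mutant, which suits re-expression in cells whose endogenous MLST8 has been disrupted by CRISPR. The associated study concerns the scaffolding role of mLST8 in mTORC2 assembly. The two sequence records (8,596 and 8,586 nt) show the same architecture, differing in start position and in minor annotation calls.
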