Features (pLannotate 1.2.2; 29 found; start..end, strand, type, name):
     27..131     +  promoter       AmpR promoter: bla
    132..992     +  CDS            AmpR: β-lactamase; bla; confers resistance to ampicillin, carbenicillin, and related antibiotics
   1163..1751    +  rep_origin     ori: high-copy-number ColE1/pMB1/pBR322/pUC origin of replication
   1934..2026    +  CDS            lacI (fragment): lac repressor; lacI; The lac repressor binds to the lac operator to inhibit transcription in E. coli. This inhibition can be relieved by adding lactose or isopropyl-β-D-thiogalactopyranoside (IPTG).
   2039..2060    +  protein_bind   CAP binding site: CAP binding activates transcription in the presence of cAMP. E. coli catabolite activator protein
   2075..2105    +  promoter       lac promoter: promoter for the E. coli lac operon
   2113..2129    +  protein_bind   lac operator: The lac repressor binds to the lac operator to inhibit transcription in E. coli. This inhibition can be relieved by adding lactose or isopropyl-β-D-thiogalactopyranoside (IPTG). lac repressor encoded by lacI
   2174..2192    +  promoter       T3 promoter: promoter for bacteriophage T3 RNA polymerase
   2220..2441    +  promoter       RSV promoter: Rous sarcoma virus enhancer/promoter
   2448..2628    +  LTR            5' LTR (truncated): truncated 5' long terminal repeat (LTR) from HIV-1
   2672..2797    +  misc_feature   HIV-1 Ψ: packaging signal of human immunodeficiency virus type 1
   2781..3144    +  CDS            HIV-1 gag (fragment): gag protein from human immunodeficiency virus 1; gag
   3239..3575    +  ncRNA          RRE: Accession: RF00036 - HIV Rev response element
   3611..4000    +  CDS            env (fragment): ENV_HV1H2 - Experimental evidence at protein level: Swiss-Prot protein existence level 1. [Transmembrane protein gp41]: Acts as a class I viral fusion protein. Under the current model, the protein has at least 3 conformational states: pre-fusion native state, pre-hairpin intermediate state, and post-fusion hairpin state. During fusion of viral and target intracellular membranes, the coiled coil regions (heptad repeats) assume a trimer-of-hairpins structure, positioning the fusion peptide in close proximity to the C-terminal region of the ectodomain. The formation of this structure appears to d
   4012..4129    +  misc_feature   cPPT/CTS: central polypurine tract and central termination sequence of HIV-1
   4152..4455    +  enhancer       CMV enhancer: human cytomegalovirus immediate early enhancer
   4456..4659    +  promoter       CMV promoter: human cytomegalovirus (CMV) immediate early promoter
   4742..5719    +  CDS            MLST8: LST8_HUMAN - Also known as GBL, LST8. Experimental evidence at protein level: Swiss-Prot protein existence level 1. Subunit of both mTORC1 and mTORC2, which regulates cell growth and survival in response to nutrient and hormonal signals. mTORC1 is activated in response to growth factors or amino acids. Growth factor-stimulated mTORC1 activation involves a AKT1-mediated phosphorylation of TSC1-TSC2, which leads to the activation of the RHEB GTPase that potently activates the protein kinase activity of mTORC1. Amino acid-signaling to mTORC1 requires its relocalization to the lysosomes mediated b
   5754..6342    +  misc_feature   WPRE: woodchuck hepatitis virus posttranscriptional regulatory element
   6398..6728    +  promoter       SV40 promoter: SV40 enhancer and early promoter
   6776..6823    +  promoter       EM7 promoter: synthetic bacterial promoter&nbsp
   6842..7240    +  CDS            BSD: blasticidin S deaminase; Aspergillus terreus BSD; confers resistance to blasticidin
   7257..7325    +  CDS            nef (fragment): NEF_HV1Z2 - Experimental evidence at protein level: Swiss-Prot protein existence level 1. Extracellular Nef protein targets CD4(+) T-lymphocytes for apoptosis by interacting with CXCR4 surface receptors. From Human immunodeficiency virus type 1 group M subtype D (isolate Z2/CDC-Z34) (HIV-1).
   7327..7560    +  LTR            3' LTR (ΔU3): self-inactivating 3' long terminal repeat (LTR) from HIV-1
   7632..7753    +  polyA_signal   SV40 poly(A) signal: SV40 polyadenylation signal
   7772..7907    +  rep_origin     SV40 ori: SV40 origin of replication
   7940..7958    -  promoter       T7 promoter: promoter for bacteriophage T7 RNA polymerase
   7966..8121    +  CDS            lacZα (fragment): LacZα fragment of β-galactosidase; lacZ fragment
   8129..8584    +  rep_origin     f1 ori (sequence partly withheld): f1 bacteriophage origin of replication; arrow indicates direction of (+) strand synthesis
>Addgene plasmid #124918 | pLentiCMV-Blast mLST8-Flag Mut1-2 | depositor full sequence | sequence record 238749 | Full Sequence
CAGGTGGCACTTTTCGGGGAAATGTGCGCGGAACCCCTATTTGTTTATTTTTCTAAATACATTCAAATAT
GTATCCGCTCATGAGACAATAACCCTGATAAATGCTTCAATAATATTGAAAAAGGAAGAGTATGAGTATT
CAACATTTCCGTGTCGCCCTTATTCCCTTTTTTGCGGCATTTTGCCTTCCTGTTTTTGCTCACCCAGAAA
CGCTGGTGAAAGTAAAAGATGCTGAAGATCAGTTGGGTGCACGAGTGGGTTACATCGAACTGGATCTCAA
CAGCGGTAAGATCCTTGAGAGTTTTCGCCCCGAAGAACGTTTTCCAATGATGAGCACTTTTAAAGTTCTG
CTATGTGGCGCGGTATTATCCCGTATTGACGCCGGGCAAGAGCAACTCGGTCGCCGCATACACTATTCTC
AGAATGACTTGGTTGAGTACTCACCAGTCACAGAAAAGCATCTTACGGATGGCATGACAGTAAGAGAATT
ATGCAGTGCTGCCATAACCATGAGTGATAACACTGCGGCCAACTTACTTCTGACAACGATCGGAGGACCG
AAGGAGCTAACCGCTTTTTTGCACAACATGGGGGATCATGTAACTCGCCTTGATCGTTGGGAACCGGAGC
TGAATGAAGCCATACCAAACGACGAGCGTGACACCACGATGCCTGTAGCAATGGCAACAACGTTGCGCAA
ACTATTAACTGGCGAACTACTTACTCTAGCTTCCCGGCAACAATTAATAGACTGGATGGAGGCGGATAAA
GTTGCAGGACCACTTCTGCGCTCGGCCCTTCCGGCTGGCTGGTTTATTGCTGATAAATCTGGAGCCGGTG
AGCGTGGGTCTCGCGGTATCATTGCAGCACTGGGGCCAGATGGTAAGCCCTCCCGTATCGTAGTTATCTA
CACGACGGGGAGTCAGGCAACTATGGATGAACGAAATAGACAGATCGCTGAGATAGGTGCCTCACTGATT
AAGCATTGGTAACTGTCAGACCAAGTTTACTCATATATACTTTAGATTGATTTAAAACTTCATTTTTAAT
TTAAAAGGATCTAGGTGAAGATCCTTTTTGATAATCTCATGACCAAAATCCCTTAACGTGAGTTTTCGTT
CCACTGAGCGTCAGACCCCGTAGAAAAGATCAAAGGATCTTCTTGAGATCCTTTTTTTCTGCGCGTAATC
TGCTGCTTGCAAACAAAAAAACCACCGCTACCAGCGGTGGTTTGTTTGCCGGATCAAGAGCTACCAACTC
TTTTTCCGAAGGTAACTGGCTTCAGCAGAGCGCAGATACCAAATACTGTCCTTCTAGTGTAGCCGTAGTT
AGGCCACCACTTCAAGAACTCTGTAGCACCGCCTACATACCTCGCTCTGCTAATCCTGTTACCAGTGGCT
GCTGCCAGTGGCGATAAGTCGTGTCTTACCGGGTTGGACTCAAGACGATAGTTACCGGATAAGGCGCAGC
GGTCGGGCTGAACGGGGGGTTCGTGCACACAGCCCAGCTTGGAGCGAACGACCTACACCGAACTGAGATA
CCTACAGCGTGAGCTATGAGAAAGCGCCACGCTTCCCGAAGGGAGAAAGGCGGACAGGTATCCGGTAAGC
GGCAGGGTCGGAACAGGAGAGCGCACGAGGGAGCTTCCAGGGGGAAACGCCTGGTATCTTTATAGTCCTG
TCGGGTTTCGCCACCTCTGACTTGAGCGTCGATTTTTGTGATGCTCGTCAGGGGGGCGGAGCCTATGGAA
AAACGCCAGCAACGCGGCCTTTTTACGGTTCCTGGCCTTTTGCTGGCCTTTTGCTCACATGTTCTTTCCT
GCGTTATCCCCTGATTCTGTGGATAACCGTATTACCGCCTTTGAGTGAGCTGATACCGCTCGCCGCAGCC
GAACGACCGAGCGCAGCGAGTCAGTGAGCGAGGAAGCGGAAGAGCGCCCAATACGCAAACCGCCTCTCCC
CGCGCGTTGGCCGATTCATTAATGCAGCTGGCACGACAGGTTTCCCGACTGGAAAGCGGGCAGTGAGCGC
AACGCAATTAATGTGAGTTAGCTCACTCATTAGGCACCCCAGGCTTTACACTTTATGCTTCCGGCTCGTA
TGTTGTGTGGAATTGTGAGCGGATAACAATTTCACACAGGAAACAGCTATGACCATGATTACGCCAAGCG
CGCAATTAACCCTCACTAAAGGGAACAAAAGCTGGAGCTGCAAGCTTAATGTAGTCTTATGCAATACTCT
TGTAGTCTTGCAACATGGTAACGATGAGTTAGCAACATGCCTTACAAGGAGAGAAAAAGCACCGTGCATG
CCGATTGGTGGAAGTAAGGTGGTACGATCGTGCCTTATTAGGAAGGCAACAGACGGGTCTGACATGGATT
GGACGAACCACTGAATTGCCGCATTGCAGAGATATTGTATTTAAGTGCCTAGCTCGATACAATAAACGGG
TCTCTCTGGTTAGACCAGATCTGAGCCTGGGAGCTCTCTGGCTAACTAGGGAACCCACTGCTTAAGCCTC
AATAAAGCTTGCCTTGAGTGCTTCAAGTAGTGTGTGCCCGTCTGTTGTGTGACTCTGGTAACTAGAGATC
CCTCAGACCCTTTTAGTCAGTGTGGAAAATCTCTAGCAGTGGCGCCCGAACAGGGACCTGAAAGCGAAAG
GGAAACCAGAGCTCTCTCGACGCAGGACTCGGCTTGCTGAAGCGCGCACGGCAAGAGGCGAGGGGCGGCG
ACTGGTGAGTACGCCAAAAATTTTGACTAGCGGAGGCTAGAAGGAGAGAGATGGGTGCGAGAGCGTCAGT
ATTAAGCGGGGGAGAATTAGATCGCGATGGGAAAAAATTCGGTTAAGGCCAGGGGGAAAGAAAAAATATA
AATTAAAACATATAGTATGGGCAAGCAGGGAGCTAGAACGATTCGCAGTTAATCCTGGCCTGTTAGAAAC
ATCAGAAGGCTGTAGACAAATACTGGGACAGCTACAACCATCCCTTCAGACAGGATCAGAAGAACTTAGA
TCATTATATAATACAGTAGCAACCCTCTATTGTGTGCATCAAAGGATAGAGATAAAAGACACCAAGGAAG
CTTTAGACAAGATAGAGGAAGAGCAAAACAAAAGTAAGACCACCGCACAGCAAGCGGCCGCTGATCTTCA
GACCTGGAGGAGGAGATATGAGGGACAATTGGAGAAGTGAATTATATAAATATAAAGTAGTAAAAATTGA
ACCATTAGGAGTAGCACCCACCAAGGCAAAGAGAAGAGTGGTGCAGAGAGAAAAAAGAGCAGTGGGAATA
GGAGCTTTGTTCCTTGGGTTCTTGGGAGCAGCAGGAAGCACTATGGGCGCAGCCTCAATGACGCTGACGG
TACAGGCCAGACAATTATTGTCTGGTATAGTGCAGCAGCAGAACAATTTGCTGAGGGCTATTGAGGCGCA
ACAGCATCTGTTGCAACTCACAGTCTGGGGCATCAAGCAGCTCCAGGCAAGAATCCTGGCTGTGGAAAGA
TACCTAAAGGATCAACAGCTCCTGGGGATTTGGGGTTGCTCTGGAAAACTCATTTGCACCACTGCTGTGC
CTTGGAATGCTAGTTGGAGTAATAAATCTCTGGAACAGATTGGAATCACACGACCTGGATGGAGTGGGAC
AGAGAAATTAACAATTACACAAGCTTAATACACTCCTTAATTGAAGAATCGCAAAACCAGCAAGAAAAGA
ATGAACAAGAATTATTGGAATTAGATAAATGGGCAAGTTTGTGGAATTGGTTTAACATAACAAATTGGCT
GTGGTATATAAAATTATTCATAATGATAGTAGGAGGCTTGGTAGGTTTAAGAATAGTTTTTGCTGTACTT
TCTATAGTGAATAGAGTTAGGCAGGGATATTCACCATTATCGTTTCAGACCCACCTCCCAACCCCGAGGG
GACCCGACAGGCCCGAAGGAATAGAAGAAGAAGGTGGAGAGAGAGACAGAGACAGATCCATTCGATTAGT
GAACGGATCTCGACGGTTAACTTTTAAAAGAAAAGGGGGGATTGGGGGGTACAGTGCAGGGGAAAGAATA
GTAGACATAATAGCAACAGACATACAAACTAAAGAATTACAAAAACAAATTACAAAAATTCAAAATTTTA
TCGATAAGCTTGGGAGTTCCGCGTTACATAACTTACGGTAAATGGCCCGCCTGGCTGACCGCCCAACGAC
CCCCGCCCATTGACGTCAATAATGACGTATGTTCCCATAGTAACGCCAATAGGGACTTTCCATTGACGTC
AATGGGTGGAGTATTTACGGTAAACTGCCCACTTGGCAGTACATCAAGTGTATCATATGCCAAGTACGCC
CCCTATTGACGTCAATGACGGTAAATGGCCCGCCTGGCATTATGCCCAGTACATGACCTTATGGGACTTT
CCTACTTGGCAGTACATCTACGTATTAGTCATCGCTATTACCATGGTGATGCGGTTTTGGCAGTACATCA
ATGGGCGTGGATAGCGGTTTGACTCACGGGGATTTCCAAGTCTCCACCCCATTGACGTCAATGGGAGTTT
GTTTTGGCACCAAAATCAACGGGACTTTCCAAAATGTCGTAACAACTCCGCCCCATTGACGCAAATGGGC
GGTAGGCGTGTACGGTGGGAGGTCTATATAAGCAGAGCTCGTTTAGTGAACCGTCAGATCGCCTGGAGAC
GCCATCCACGCTGTTTTGACCTCCATAGAAGACACCGACTCTAGAGCCACCATGAACACCTCCCCAGGCA
CGGTGGGCAGTGACCCGGTCATCCTGGCAACCGCCGGCTACGACCACACCGTGCGCTTCTGGCAGGCCCA
CAGCGGCATCTGCACCCGGACGGTGCAGCACCAGGACTCCGAGGTGCTGGCCTTGGAGGTCACACCGGAC
CGCAGCATGATTGCTGCTGCAGGTTACCAGCACATCCGCATGTATGATCTCAACTCCAATAACCCTAACC
CCATCATCAGCTACGACGGCGTCAACAAGAACATCGCGTCTGTGGGCTTCCACGAAGACGGCCGCTGGAT
GTACACGGGCGGCGAGGACTGCACAGCCAGGATCTGGGACCTCAGGTCCCGGAACCTGCAGTGCCAGCGG
ATCTTCCAGGTGAACGCACCCATTAACTGCGTGTGCCTGCACCCCAACCAGGCAGAGCTCATCGTGGGTG
ACCAGAGCGGGGCTATCCACATCTGGGACTTGAAAACAGACCACAACGAGCAGCTGATCCCTGAGCCCGA
GGTCTCCATCACGTCCGCCCACATCGATCCCGACGCCAGCTACATGGCAGCTGTCAATAGCACCGGAAAC
TGCTATGTCTGGAATCTGACCGGTGGCATTGGTGACGAGGTGACCCAGCTCATCCCCAAGACTAAGATCC
CTGCCCACACGCGCTACGCCCTGCAGTGTCGCTTCAGCCCCGACTCCACGCTCCTCGCCACCTGCTCGGC
TGATCAGACGTGCAAGATCTGGAGGACGTCCAACTTCTCCCTGATGACGGAGCTGAGCATCAAGAGCGGC
AACCCCGGGGAGTCCTCCCGCGGCTTCATGTTCGGCTGCGCCTTCTCGGGGGACTCCCAGTACATCGTCA
CTGCTTCCTCGGACAACCTGGCCCGGCTCTGGTGTGTGGAGACTGGAGAGATCAAGAGAGAGTATGGCGG
CCACCAGAAGGCTGTTGTCTGCCTGGCCTTCAATGACAGTGTGCTGGGCGACTACAAAGACGATGACGAC
AAGTAATGTCGACAATCAACCTCTGGATTACAAAATTTGTGAAAGATTGACTGGTATTCTTAACTATGTT
GCTCCTTTTACGCTATGTGGATACGCTGCTTTAATGCCTTTGTATCATGCTATTGCTTCCCGTATGGCTT
TCATTTTCTCCTCCTTGTATAAATCCTGGTTGCTGTCTCTTTATGAGGAGTTGTGGCCCGTTGTCAGGCA
ACGTGGCGTGGTGTGCACTGTGTTTGCTGACGCAACCCCCACTGGTTGGGGCATTGCCACCACCTGTCAG
CTCCTTTCCGGGACTTTCGCTTTCCCCCTCCCTATTGCCACGGCGGAACTCATCGCCGCCTGCCTTGCCC
GCTGCTGGACAGGGGCTCGGCTGTTGGGCACTGACAATTCCGTGGTGTTGTCGGGGAAGCTGACGTCCTT
TCCATGGCTGCTCGCCTGTGTTGCCACCTGGATTCTGCGCGGGACGTCCTTCTGCTACGTCCCTTCGGCC
CTCAATCCAGCGGACCTTCCTTCCCGCGGCCTGCTGCCGGCTCTGCGGCCTCTTCCGCGTCTTCGCCTTC
GCCCTCAGACGAGTCGGATCTCCCTTTGGGCCGCCTCCCCGCCTGGAATTCTGCAGATATCCGGTTAGTA
ATGAGTTTGGAATTAATTCTGTGGAATGTGTGTCAGTTAGGGTGTGGAAAGTCCCCAGGCTCCCCAGGCA
GGCAGAAGTATGCAAAGCATGCATCTCAATTAGTCAGCAACCAGGTGTGGAAAGTCCCCAGGCTCCCCAG
CAGGCAGAAGTATGCAAAGCATGCATCTCAATTAGTCAGCAACCATAGTCCCGCCCCTAACTCCGCCCAT
CCCGCCCCTAACTCCGCCCAGTTCCGCCCATTCTCCGCCCCATGGCTGACTAATTTTTTTTATTTATGCA
GAGGCCGAGGCCGCCTCTGCCTCTGAGCTATTCCAGAAGTAGTGAGGAGGCTTTTTTGGAGGCCTAGGCT
TTTGCAAAAAGCTCCCGGGAGCTTGTATATCCATTTTCGGATCTGATCAGCACGTGTTGACAATTAATCA
TCGGCATAGTATATCGGCATAGTATAATACGACAAGGTGAGGAACTAAACCATGGCCAAGCCTTTGTCTC
AAGAAGAATCCACCCTCATTGAAAGAGCAACGGCTACAATCAACAGCATCCCCATCTCTGAAGACTACAG
CGTCGCCAGCGCAGCTCTCTCTAGCGACGGCCGCATCTTCACTGGTGTCAATGTATATCATTTTACTGGG
GGACCTTGTGCAGAACTCGTGGTGCTGGGCACTGCTGCTGCTGCGGCAGCTGGCAACCTGACTTGTATCG
TCGCGATCGGAAATGAGAACAGGGGCATCTTGAGCCCCTGCGGACGGTGCCGACAGGTGCTTCTCGATCT
GCATCCTGGGATCAAAGCCATAGTGAAGGACAGTGATGGACAGCCGACGGCAGTTGGGATTCGTGAATTG
CTGCCCTCTGGTTATGTGTGGGAGGGCTAAGCACAATTCGAGCTCGGTACCTTTAAGACCAATGACTTAC
AAGGCAGCTGTAGATCTTAGCCACTTTTTAAAAGAAAAGGGGGGACTGGAAGGGCTAGCTCACTCCCAAC
GAAGACAAGATCTGCTTTTTGCTTGTACTGGGTCTCTCTGGTTAGACCAGATCTGAGCCTGGGAGCTCTC
TGGCTGCCTAGGGAACCCACTGCTTAAGCCTCAATAAAGCTTGCCTTGAGTGCTTCAAGTAGTGTGTGCC
CGTCTGTTGTGTGACTCTGGTAACTAGAGATCCCTCAGACCCTTTTAGTCAGTGTGGAAAATCTCTAGCA
GTAGTAGTTCATGTCATCTTATTATTCAGTATTTATAACTTGCAAAGAAATGAATATCAGAGAGTGAGAG
GAACTTGTTTATTGCAGCTTATAATGGTTACAAATAAAGCAATAGCATCACAAATTTCACAAATAAAGCA
TTTTTTTCACTGCATTCTAGTTGTGGTTTGTCCAAACTCATCAATGTATCTTATCATGTCTGGCTCTAGC
TATCCCGCCCCTAACTCCGCCCAGTTCCGCCCATTCTCCGCCCCATGGCTGACTAATTTTTTTTATTTAT
GCAGAGGCCGAGGCCGCCTCGGCCTCTGAGCTATTCCAGAAGTAGTGAGGAGGCTTTTTTGGAGGCCTAG
GCTTTTGCGTCGAGACGTACCCAATTCGCCCTATAGTGAGTCGTATTACGCGCGCTCACTGGCCGTCGTT
TTACAACGTCGTGACTGGGAAAACCCTGGCGTTACCCAACTTAATCGCCTTGCAGCACATCCCCCTTTCG
CCAGCTGGCGTAATAGCGAAGAGGCCCGCACCGATCGCCCTTCCCAACAGTTGCGCAGCCTGAATGGCGA
ATGGCGCG
[124 nt withheld, positions 8129-8252]
C
[91 nt withheld, positions 8254-8344]
A
[49 nt withheld, positions 8346-8394]
CCTTTGACGTTGGAGTCCACGTTCTTT
[37 nt withheld, positions 8422-8458]
ACCCTATCTCGGTCTATTCTTTTGATTTATAAGGGATTTTGCCGATTTCGGCCTATTGGTTAAAAAATGA
GCTGATTTAACAAAAATTTAACGCGAATTTTAACAAAATATTAACGTTTACAATTTCC
