Features (pLannotate 1.2.2; 29 found; start..end, strand, type, name):
    116..232     +  misc_feature   cPPT/CTS: central polypurine tract and central termination sequence of HIV-1
    255..558     +  enhancer       CMV enhancer: human cytomegalovirus immediate early enhancer
    559..762     +  promoter       CMV promoter: human cytomegalovirus (CMV) immediate early promoter
    845..1822    +  CDS            MLST8: LST8_HUMAN - Also known as GBL, LST8. Experimental evidence at protein level: Swiss-Prot protein existence level 1. Subunit of both mTORC1 and mTORC2, which regulates cell growth and survival in response to nutrient and hormonal signals. mTORC1 is activated in response to growth factors or amino acids. Growth factor-stimulated mTORC1 activation involves a AKT1-mediated phosphorylation of TSC1-TSC2, which leads to the activation of the RHEB GTPase that potently activates the protein kinase activity of mTORC1. Amino acid-signaling to mTORC1 requires its relocalization to the lysosomes mediated b
   1857..2445    +  misc_feature   WPRE: woodchuck hepatitis virus posttranscriptional regulatory element
   2501..2830    +  promoter       SV40 promoter: SV40 enhancer and early promoter
   2878..2925    +  promoter       EM7 promoter: synthetic bacterial promoter&nbsp
   2944..3342    +  CDS            BSD: blasticidin S deaminase; Aspergillus terreus BSD; confers resistance to blasticidin
   3359..3496    +  CDS            nef (fragment): NEF_HV1LA - Experimental evidence at protein level: Swiss-Prot protein existence level 1. Extracellular Nef protein targets CD4(+) T-lymphocytes for apoptosis by interacting with CXCR4 surface receptors. From Human immunodeficiency virus type 1 group M subtype B (isolate Lai) (HIV-1).
   3482..3662    +  LTR            5' LTR (truncated): truncated 5' long terminal repeat (LTR) from HIV-1
   3734..3855    +  polyA_signal   SV40 poly(A) signal: SV40 polyadenylation signal
   3895..4030    +  rep_origin     SV40 ori: SV40 origin of replication
   4051..4069    -  promoter       T7 promoter: promoter for bacteriophage T7 RNA polymerase
   4077..4232    +  CDS            lacZα (fragment): LacZα fragment of β-galactosidase; lacZ fragment
   4237..4665    +  rep_origin     f1 ori (sequence partly withheld): f1 bacteriophage origin of replication; arrow indicates direction of (+) strand synthesis
   4718..4822    +  promoter       AmpR promoter: bla
   4823..5683    +  CDS            AmpR: β-lactamase; bla; confers resistance to ampicillin, carbenicillin, and related antibiotics
   5854..6442    +  rep_origin     ori: high-copy-number ColE1/pMB1/pBR322/pUC origin of replication
   6625..6717    +  CDS            lacI (fragment): lac repressor; lacI; The lac repressor binds to the lac operator to inhibit transcription in E. coli. This inhibition can be relieved by adding lactose or isopropyl-β-D-thiogalactopyranoside (IPTG).
   6730..6751    +  protein_bind   CAP binding site: CAP binding activates transcription in the presence of cAMP. E. coli catabolite activator protein
   6766..6796    +  promoter       lac promoter: promoter for the E. coli lac operon
   6804..6820    +  protein_bind   lac operator: The lac repressor binds to the lac operator to inhibit transcription in E. coli. This inhibition can be relieved by adding lactose or isopropyl-β-D-thiogalactopyranoside (IPTG). lac repressor encoded by lacI
   6865..6883    +  promoter       T3 promoter: promoter for bacteriophage T3 RNA polymerase
   6911..7137    +  promoter       RSV promoter: Rous sarcoma virus enhancer/promoter
   7138..7318    +  LTR            5' LTR (truncated): truncated 5' long terminal repeat (LTR) from HIV-1
   7365..7490    +  misc_feature   HIV-1 Ψ: packaging signal of human immunodeficiency virus type 1
   7474..7837    +  CDS            HIV-1 gag (fragment): gag protein from human immunodeficiency virus 1; gag
   7983..8216    +  misc_feature   RRE: The Rev response element (RRE) of HIV-1 allows for Rev-dependent mRNA export from the nucleus to the cytoplasm.
   8593..97      +  CDS            Rev (fragment) (across the origin): human immunodeficiency virus 1 (HIV-1) Rev protein; rev; enhances nuclear export of unspliced and incompletely spliced viral mRNAs
>Addgene plasmid #124918 | pLentiCMV-Blast mLST8-Flag Mut1-2 | addgene full sequence | sequence record 244692 | Addgene NGS Result
ACCTCCCAACCCCGAGGGGACCCGACAGGCCCGAAGGAATAGAAGAAGAAGGTGGAGAGAGAGACAGAGA
CAGATCCATTCGATTAGTGAACGGATCTCGACGGTATCGGTTAACTTTTAAAAGAAAAGGGGGGATTGGG
GGGTACAGTGCAGGGGAAAGAATAGTAGACATAATAGCAACAGACATACAAACTAAAGAATTACAAAAAC
AAATTACAAAATTCAAAATTTTATCGATAAGCTTGGGAGTTCCGCGTTACATAACTTACGGTAAATGGCC
CGCCTGGCTGACCGCCCAACGACCCCCGCCCATTGACGTCAATAATGACGTATGTTCCCATAGTAACGCC
AATAGGGACTTTCCATTGACGTCAATGGGTGGAGTATTTACGGTAAACTGCCCACTTGGCAGTACATCAA
GTGTATCATATGCCAAGTACGCCCCCTATTGACGTCAATGACGGTAAATGGCCCGCCTGGCATTATGCCC
AGTACATGACCTTATGGGACTTTCCTACTTGGCAGTACATCTACGTATTAGTCATCGCTATTACCATGGT
GATGCGGTTTTGGCAGTACATCAATGGGCGTGGATAGCGGTTTGACTCACGGGGATTTCCAAGTCTCCAC
CCCATTGACGTCAATGGGAGTTTGTTTTGGCACCAAAATCAACGGGACTTTCCAAAATGTCGTAACAACT
CCGCCCCATTGACGCAAATGGGCGGTAGGCGTGTACGGTGGGAGGTCTATATAAGCAGAGCTCGTTTAGT
GAACCGTCAGATCGCCTGGAGACGCCATCCACGCTGTTTTGACCTCCATAGAAGACACCGACTCTAGAGC
CACCATGAACACCTCCCCAGGCACGGTGGGCAGTGACCCGGTCATCCTGGCAACCGCCGGCTACGACCAC
ACCGTGCGCTTCTGGCAGGCCCACAGCGGCATCTGCACCCGGACGGTGCAGCACCAGGACTCCGAGGTGC
TGGCCTTGGAGGTCACACCGGACCGCAGCATGATTGCTGCTGCAGGTTACCAGCACATCCGCATGTATGA
TCTCAACTCCAATAACCCTAACCCCATCATCAGCTACGACGGCGTCAACAAGAACATCGCGTCTGTGGGC
TTCCACGAAGACGGCCGCTGGATGTACACGGGCGGCGAGGACTGCACAGCCAGGATCTGGGACCTCAGGT
CCCGGAACCTGCAGTGCCAGCGGATCTTCCAGGTGAACGCACCCATTAACTGCGTGTGCCTGCACCCCAA
CCAGGCAGAGCTCATCGTGGGTGACCAGAGCGGGGCTATCCACATCTGGGACTTGAAAACAGACCACAAC
GAGCAGCTGATCCCTGAGCCCGAGGTCTCCATCACGTCCGCCCACATCGATCCCGACGCCAGCTACATGG
CAGCTGTCAATAGCACCGGAAACTGCTATGTCTGGAATCTGACCGGTGGCATTGGTGACGAGGTGACCCA
GCTCATCCCCAAGACTAAGATCCCTGCCCACACGCGCTACGCCCTGCAGTGTCGCTTCAGCCCCGACTCC
ACGCTCCTCGCCACCTGCTCGGCTGATCAGACGTGCAAGATCTGGAGGACGTCCAACTTCTCCCTGATGA
CGGAGCTGAGCATCAAGAGCGGCAACCCCGGGGAGTCCTCCCGCGGCTTCATGTTCGGCTGCGCCTTCTC
GGGGGACTCCCAGTACATCGTCACTGCTTCCTCGGACAACCTGGCCCGGCTCTGGTGTGTGGAGACTGGA
GAGATCAAGAGAGAGTATGGCGGCCACCAGAAGGCTGTTGTCTGCCTGGCCTTCAATGACAGTGTGCTGG
GCGACTACAAAGACGATGACGACAAGTAATGTCGACAATCAACCTCTGGATTACAAAATTTGTGAAAGAT
TGACTGGTATTCTTAACTATGTTGCTCCTTTTACGCTATGTGGATACGCTGCTTTAATGCCTTTGTATCA
TGCTATTGCTTCCCGTATGGCTTTCATTTTCTCCTCCTTGTATAAATCCTGGTTGCTGTCTCTTTATGAG
GAGTTGTGGCCCGTTGTCAGGCAACGTGGCGTGGTGTGCACTGTGTTTGCTGACGCAACCCCCACTGGTT
GGGGCATTGCCACCACCTGTCAGCTCCTTTCCGGGACTTTCGCTTTCCCCCTCCCTATTGCCACGGCGGA
ACTCATCGCCGCCTGCCTTGCCCGCTGCTGGACAGGGGCTCGGCTGTTGGGCACTGACAATTCCGTGGTG
TTGTCGGGGAAGCTGACGTCCTTTCCATGGCTGCTCGCCTGTGTTGCCACCTGGATTCTGCGCGGGACGT
CCTTCTGCTACGTCCCTTCGGCCCTCAATCCAGCGGACCTTCCTTCCCGCGGCCTGCTGCCGGCTCTGCG
GCCTCTTCCGCGTCTTCGCCTTCGCCCTCAGACGAGTCGGATCTCCCTTTGGGCCGCCTCCCCGCCTGGA
ATTCTGCAGATATCCGGTTAGTAATGAGTTTGGAATTAATTCTGTGGAATGTGTGTCAGTTAGGGTGTGG
AAAGTCCCCAGGCTCCCCAGCAGGCAGAAGTATGCAAAGCATGCATCTCAATTAGTCAGCAACCAGGTGT
GGAAAGTCCCCAGGCTCCCCAGCAGGCAGAAGTATGCAAAGCATGCATCTCAATTAGTCAGCAACCATAG
TCCCGCCCCTAACTCCGCCCATCCCGCCCCTAACTCCGCCCAGTTCCGCCCATTCTCCGCCCCATGGCTG
ACTAATTTTTTTTATTTATGCAGAGGCCGAGGCCGCCTCTGCCTCTGAGCTATTCCAGAAGTAGTGAGGA
GGCTTTTTTGGAGGCCTAGGCTTTTGCAAAAAGCTCCCGGGAGCTTGTATATCCATTTTCGGATCTGATC
AGCACGTGTTGACAATTAATCATCGGCATAGTATATCGGCATAGTATAATACGACAAGGTGAGGAACTAA
ACCATGGCCAAGCCTTTGTCTCAAGAAGAATCCACCCTCATTGAAAGAGCAACGGCTACAATCAACAGCA
TCCCCATCTCTGAAGACTACAGCGTCGCCAGCGCAGCTCTCTCTAGCGACGGCCGCATCTTCACTGGTGT
CAATGTATATCATTTTACTGGGGGACCTTGTGCAGAACTCGTGGTGCTGGGCACTGCTGCTGCTGCGGCA
GCTGGCAACCTGACTTGTATCGTCGCGATCGGAAATGAGAACAGGGGCATCTTGAGCCCCTGCGGACGGT
GCCGACAGGTGCTTCTCGATCTGCATCCTGGGATCAAAGCCATAGTGAAGGACAGTGATGGACAGCCGAC
GGCAGTTGGGATTCGTGAATTGCTGCCCTCTGGTTATGTGTGGGAGGGCTAAGCACAATTCGAGCTCGGT
ACCTTTAAGACCAATGACTTACAAGGCAGCTGTAGATCTTAGCCACTTTTTAAAAGAAAAGGGGGGACTG
GAAGGGCTAGCTCACTCCCAACGAAGACAAGATCTGCTTTTTGCTTGTACTGGGTCTCTCTGGTTAGACC
AGATCTGAGCCTGGGAGCTCTCTGGCTAACTAGGGAACCCACTGCTTAAGCCTCAATAAAGCTTGCCTTG
AGTGCTTCAAGTAGTGTGTGCCCGTCTGTTGTGTGACTCTGGTAACTAGAGATCCCTCAGACCCTTTTAG
TCAGTGTGGAAAATCTCTAGCAGTAGTAGTTCATGTCATCTTATTATTCAGTATTTATAACTTGCAAAGA
AATGAATATCAGAGAGTGAGAGGAACTTGTTTATTGCAGCTTATAATGGTTACAAATAAAGCAATAGCAT
CACAAATTTCACAAATAAAGCATTTTTTTCACTGCATTCTAGTTGTGGTTTGTCCAAACTCATCAATGTA
TCTTATCATGTCTGGCTCTAGCTATCCCGCCCCTAACTCCGCCCATCCCGCCCCTAACTCCGCCCAGTTC
CGCCCATTCTCCGCCCCATGGCTGACTAATTTTTTTTATTTATGCAGAGGCCGAGGCCGCCTCGGCCTCT
GAGCTATTCCAGAAGTAGTGAGGAGGCTTTTTTGGAGGCCTAGGGACGTACCCAATTCGCCCTATAGTGA
GTCGTATTACGCGCGCTCACTGGCCGTCGTTTTACAACGTCGTGACTGGGAAAACCCTGGCGTTACCCAA
CTTAATCGCCTTGCAGCACATCCCCCTTTCGCCAGCTGGCGTAATAGCGAAGAGGCCCGCACCGATCGCC
CTTCCCAACAGTTGCGCAGCCTGAATGGCGAATGGG
[124 nt withheld, positions 4237-4360]
C
[91 nt withheld, positions 4362-4452]
A
[49 nt withheld, positions 4454-4502]
CCTTTGACGTTGGAGTCCACGTTCTTT
[37 nt withheld, positions 4530-4566]
ACCCTATCTCGGTCTATTCTTTTGATTTATAAGGGATTTTGCCGATTTCGGCCTATTGGTTAAAAAATGA
GCTGATTTAACAAAAATTTAACGCGAATTTTAACAAAATATTAACGCTTACAATTTAGGTGGCACTTTTC
GGGGAAATGTGCGCGGAACCCCTATTTGTTTATTTTTCTAAATACATTCAAATATGTATCCGCTCATGAG
ACAATAACCCTGATAAATGCTTCAATAATATTGAAAAAGGAAGAGTATGAGTATTCAACATTTCCGTGTC
GCCCTTATTCCCTTTTTTGCGGCATTTTGCCTTCCTGTTTTTGCTCACCCAGAAACGCTGGTGAAAGTAA
AAGATGCTGAAGATCAGTTGGGTGCACGAGTGGGTTACATCGAACTGGATCTCAACAGCGGTAAGATCCT
TGAGAGTTTTCGCCCCGAAGAACGTTTTCCAATGATGAGCACTTTTAAAGTTCTGCTATGTGGCGCGGTA
TTATCCCGTATTGACGCCGGGCAAGAGCAACTCGGTCGCCGCATACACTATTCTCAGAATGACTTGGTTG
AGTACTCACCAGTCACAGAAAAGCATCTTACGGATGGCATGACAGTAAGAGAATTATGCAGTGCTGCCAT
AACCATGAGTGATAACACTGCGGCCAACTTACTTCTGACAACGATCGGAGGACCGAAGGAGCTAACCGCT
TTTTTGCACAACATGGGGGATCATGTAACTCGCCTTGATCGTTGGGAACCGGAGCTGAATGAAGCCATAC
CAAACGACGAGCGTGACACCACGATGCCTGTAGCAATGGCAACAACGTTGCGCAAACTATTAACTGGCGA
ACTACTTACTCTAGCTTCCCGGCAACAATTAATAGACTGGATGGAGGCGGATAAAGTTGCAGGACCACTT
CTGCGCTCGGCCCTTCCGGCTGGCTGGTTTATTGCTGATAAATCTGGAGCCGGTGAGCGTGGGTCTCGCG
GTATCATTGCAGCACTGGGGCCAGATGGTAAGCCCTCCCGTATCGTAGTTATCTACACGACGGGGAGTCA
GGCAACTATGGATGAACGAAATAGACAGATCGCTGAGATAGGTGCCTCACTGATTAAGCATTGGTAACTG
TCAGACCAAGTTTACTCATATATACTTTAGATTGATTTAAAACTTCATTTTTAATTTAAAAGGATCTAGG
TGAAGATCCTTTTTGATAATCTCATGACCAAAATCCCTTAACGTGAGTTTTCGTTCCACTGAGCGTCAGA
CCCCGTAGAAAAGATCAAAGGATCTTCTTGAGATCCTTTTTTTCTGCGCGTAATCTGCTGCTTGCAAACA
AAAAAACCACCGCTACCAGCGGTGGTTTGTTTGCCGGATCAAGAGCTACCAACTCTTTTTCCGAAGGTAA
CTGGCTTCAGCAGAGCGCAGATACCAAATACTGTTCTTCTAGTGTAGCCGTAGTTAGGCCACCACTTCAA
GAACTCTGTAGCACCGCCTACATACCTCGCTCTGCTAATCCTGTTACCAGTGGCTGCTGCCAGTGGCGAT
AAGTCGTGTCTTACCGGGTTGGACTCAAGACGATAGTTACCGGATAAGGCGCAGCGGTCGGGCTGAACGG
GGGGTTCGTGCACACAGCCCAGCTTGGAGCGAACGACCTACACCGAACTGAGATACCTACAGCGTGAGCT
ATGAGAAAGCGCCACGCTTCCCGAAGGGAGAAAGGCGGACAGGTATCCGGTAAGCGGCAGGGTCGGAACA
GGAGAGCGCACGAGGGAGCTTCCAGGGGGAAACGCCTGGTATCTTTATAGTCCTGTCGGGTTTCGCCACC
TCTGACTTGAGCGTCGATTTTTGTGATGCTCGTCAGGGGGGCGGAGCCTATGGAAAAACGCCAGCAACGC
GGCCTTTTTACGGTTCCTGGCCTTTTGCTGGCCTTTTGCTCACATGTTCTTTCCTGCGTTATCCCCTGAT
TCTGTGGATAACCGTATTACCGCCTTTGAGTGAGCTGATACCGCTCGCCGCAGCCGAACGACCGAGCGCA
GCGAGTCAGTGAGCGAGGAAGCGGAAGAGCGCCCAATACGCAAACCGCCTCTCCCCGCGCGTTGGCCGAT
TCATTAATGCAGCTGGCACGACAGGTTTCCCGACTGGAAAGCGGGCAGTGAGCGCAACGCAATTAATGTG
AGTTAGCTCACTCATTAGGCACCCCAGGCTTTACACTTTATGCTTCCGGCTCGTATGTTGTGTGGAATTG
TGAGCGGATAACAATTTCACACAGGAAACAGCTATGACCATGATTACGCCAAGCGCGCAATTAACCCTCA
CTAAAGGGAACAAAAGCTGGAGCTGCAAGCTTAATGTAGTCTTATGCAATACTCTTGTAGTCTTGCAACA
TGGTAACGATGAGTTAGCAACATGCCTTACAAGGAGAGAAAAAGCACCGTGCATGCCGATTGGTGGAAGT
AAGGTGGTACGATCGTGCCTTATTAGGAAGGCAACAGACGGGTCTGACATGGATTGGACGAACCACTGAA
TTGCCGCATTGCAGAGATATTGTATTTAAGTGCCTAGCTCGATACATAAACGGGTCTCTCTGGTTAGACC
AGATCTGAGCCTGGGAGCTCTCTGGCTAACTAGGGAACCCACTGCTTAAGCCTCAATAAAGCTTGCCTTG
AGTGCTTCAAGTAGTGTGTGCCCGTCTGTTGTGTGACTCTGGTAACTAGAGATCCCTCAGACCCTTTTAG
TCAGTGTGGAAAATCTCTAGCAGTGGCGCCCGAACAGGGACTTGAAAGCGAAAGGGAAACCAGAGGAGCT
CTCTCGACGCAGGACTCGGCTTGCTGAAGCGCGCACGGCAAGAGGCGAGGGGCGGCGACTGGTGAGTACG
CCAAAAATTTTGACTAGCGGAGGCTAGAAGGAGAGAGATGGGTGCGAGAGCGTCAGTATTAAGCGGGGGA
GAATTAGATCGCGATGGGAAAAAATTCGGTTAAGGCCAGGGGGAAAGAAAAAATATAAATTAAAACATAT
AGTATGGGCAAGCAGGGAGCTAGAACGATTCGCAGTTAATCCTGGCCTGTTAGAAACATCAGAAGGCTGT
AGACAAATACTGGGACAGCTACAACCATCCCTTCAGACAGGATCAGAAGAACTTAGATCATTATATAATA
CAGTAGCAACCCTCTATTGTGTGCATCAAAGGATAGAGATAAAAGACACCAAGGAAGCTTTAGACAAGAT
AGAGGAAGAGCAAAACAAAAGTAAGACCACCGCACAGCAAGCGGCCGCTGATCTTCAGACCTGGAGGAGG
AGATATGAGGGACAATTGGAGAAGTGAATTATATAAATATAAAGTAGTAAAAATTGAACCATTAGGAGTA
GCACCCACCAAGGCAAAGAGAAGAGTGGTGCAGAGAGAAAAAAGAGCAGTGGGAATAGGAGCTTTGTTCC
TTGGGTTCTTGGGAGCAGCAGGAAGCACTATGGGCGCAGCGTCAATGACGCTGACGGTACAGGCCAGACA
ATTATTGTCTGGTATAGTGCAGCAGCAGAACAATTTGCTGAGGGCTATTGAGGCGCAACAGCATCTGTTG
CAACTCACAGTCTGGGGCATCAAGCAGCTCCAGGCAAGAATCCTGGCTGTGGAAAGATACCTAAAGGATC
AACAGCTCCTGGGGATTTGGGGTTGCTCTGGAAAACTCATTTGCACCACTGCTGTGCCTTGGAATGCTAG
TTGGAGTAATAAATCTCTGGAACAGATTTGGAATCACACGACCTGGATGGAGTGGGACAGAGAAATTAAC
AATTACACAAGCTTAATACACTCCTTAATTGAAGAATCGCAAAACCAGCAAGAAAAGAATGAACAAGAAT
TATTGGAATTAGATAAATGGGCAAGTTTGTGGAATTGGTTTAACATAACAAATTGGCTGTGGTATATAAA
ATTATTCATAATGATAGTAGGAGGCTTGGTAGGTTTAAGAATAGTTTTTGCTGTACTTTCTATAGTGAAT
AGAGTTAGGCAGGGATATTCACCATTATCGTTTCAGACCC
